Addgene plasmid #194479: pAS156
Purpose: synER Part (Part 3)
Depositing lab: Ahmad Khalil. Depositing organization: Boston University Main Campus. Publication: A Toolkit for Precise, Multigene Control in Saccharomyces cerevisiae. Sanford A, Kiriakov S, Khalil AS. ACS Synth Biol. 2022 Nov 11. doi: 10.1021/acssynbio.2c00423. PubMed 36367334.
Backbone
  Vector backbone: pYKT001
  Backbone size w/o insert (bp): 1658
  Total vector size (bp): 3142
  Vector type: Synthetic Biology
Growth in bacteria
  Bacterial resistance: Chloramphenicol, 25 μg/mL
  Growth temperature: 37°C
  Growth strain: DH5alpha
  Copy number: High Copy
Gene/Insert
  Gene/Insert name: synER (Part 3)
  Species: Synthetic
  Insert size (bp): 1484
  Cloning method: Restriction Enzyme; 5′ cloning site BsmBI (destroyed during cloning); 3′ cloning site BsmBI (destroyed during cloning)
  Sequencing primers: 5′ GAGCCTATGGAAAAACGCCA; 3′ ATTTGCCCATGGTGAAAACG
Terms and licenses: Academic/Nonprofit Terms; Industry Terms: Not Available to Industry
How to cite: pAS156 was a gift from Ahmad Khalil (Addgene plasmid # 194479 ; http://n2t.net/addgene:194479 ; RRID:Addgene_194479)
