[The description below was written by a language model from this plasmid's Addgene catalogue record and pLannotate feature annotations shown in this document.]
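Description:
pAS156 is a small (about 3.1 kb) synthetic-biology part plasmid built in the pYKT001 backbone, an entry-type vector used to store individual modules for hierarchical assembly in a Saccharomyces cerevisiae toolkit aimed at precise multigene control. It is propagated in E. coli only. The backbone carries a high-copy ColE1/pUC-type origin and a chloramphenicol acetyltransferase (cat) gene driven by its native promoter, with a lambda t0 terminator downstream of the marker. No yeast origin, auxotrophic marker or yeast promoter or terminator is annotated. This fits a plasmid that holds a part for later assembly rather than one that expresses it directly in yeast.

The roughly 1.5 kb insert, "synER (Part 3)", was cloned through BsmBI sites that were destroyed in the process, as is typical of Golden Gate domestication of a part. The "Part 3" label suggests the position normally reserved for coding sequences in such schemes, although the record does not define it. The annotated features in the insert are a fragment of the human estrogen receptor alpha (ESR1), followed on the same strand by a fragment of the herpes simplex virus VP16 protein, which is a commonly used source of a strong transcriptional activation domain. About 280 bp upstream of the ESR1 fragment are unannotated. This region may encode a further module such as a DNA-binding domain, but the record does not say what it is. The arrangement suggests a hormone-responsive synthetic transcription factor, in which the receptor fragment would make VP16-driven activation ligand-dependent. The record does not spell out the inducer or the target promoter. The part is presumably meant to be combined with promoter and terminator parts to build inducible regulator cassettes.
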