Features (pLannotate 1.2.2; 6 found; start..end, strand, type, name):
    282..1256    +  CDS            ESR1 (fragment): ESR1_HUMAN - Also known as ESR, NR3A1. Experimental evidence at protein level: Swiss-Prot protein existence level 1. [Isoform 3]: Involved in activation of NOS3 and endothelial nitric oxide production (PubMed:21937726). Isoforms lacking one or several functional domains are thought to modulate transcriptional activity by competitive ligand or DNA binding and/or heterodimerization with the full-length receptor (PubMed:10970861). Binds to ERE and inhibits isoform 1 (PubMed:10970861). From Homo sapiens (Human).
   1287..1484    +  CDS            VP16_HHV11 (fragment): Experimental evidence at protein level: Swiss-Prot protein existence level 1. May play a role in the aggregation of tegument proteins around nucleocapsids during virus morphogenesis. From Human herpesvirus 1 (strain 17) (HHV-1) (Human herpes simplex virus 1).
   1511..1545    -  terminator     lambda t0 terminator: minimal transcription terminator from phage lambda (Scholtissek and Grosse, 1987)
   1619..2275    -  CDS            cat: CAT_ECOLX - Experimental evidence at protein level: Swiss-Prot protein existence level 1. This enzyme is an effector of chloramphenicol resistance in bacteria. From Escherichia coli. This protein is used as a marker in many commonly used cloning vectors, such as pACYC184.
   2276..2373    -  promoter       cat promoter: promoter of the E. coli cat gene encoding chloramphenicol acetyltransferase
   2457..3045    +  rep_origin     ori: high-copy-number ColE1/pMB1/pBR322/pUC origin of replication
>Addgene plasmid #194479 | pAS156 | addgene full sequence | sequence record 381824 | Addgene NGS Result
GTAGTCGGTCTCATATGCTCGAGAAAAAAATGGAGCGTCCCTTCCAATGTAGAATTTGCATGAGAAACTT
TTCGAGACAATCTAATTTGTCAAGACATACCCGTACTCATACCGGTGAAAAACCGTTTCAGTGTCGGATA
TGTATGCGAAATTTCTCAAGAAATGAACATTTGGTTTTGCATCTACGTACGCACACCGGCGAGAAGCCAT
TCCAATGCAGAATATGTATGAGAAACTTTAGTCAAAAAACTGGTTTGAGAGTTCACCTAAAAACACATCT
GAGAGGTGATGGTGCTGGATTGATTGATATCGATTCTGCTGGTGACATGAGAGCTGCAAACCTTTGGCCA
AGCCCGTTAATGATTAAACGATCTAAGAAAAACAGTTTAGCTTTGTCCCTGACGGCTGATCAAATGGTAA
GTGCCTTGTTGGATGCTGAACCTCCAATACTCTATTCAGAATATGATCCTACAAGACCTTTCAGTGAAGC
TTCGATGATGGGCTTACTTACTAACTTAGCAGACAGGGAGTTAGTTCACATGATCAACTGGGCAAAAAGG
GTACCAGGTTTTGTTGATTTGACCTTACATGATCAAGTCCACCTTCTAGAATGTGCCTGGCTAGAAATCC
TAATGATTGGACTTGTCTGGCGCTCAATGGAACACCCAGTGAAGCTACTTTTTGCTCCTAATTTGTTATT
GGACAGGAATCAAGGAAAATGTGTAGAGGGCATGGTTGAGATTTTCGACATGTTGTTAGCTACATCATCT
AGATTCCGCATGATGAATCTGCAAGGTGAAGAGTTTGTGTGCCTCAAATCTATTATTTTGCTTAATTCTG
GTGTGTACACATTTTTGTCCAGCACTCTGAAGTCTCTGGAAGAAAAAGATCATATTCATAGAGTCCTGGA
CAAGATCACAGATACTTTGATCCACTTAATGGCAAAAGCAGGCTTAACCCTTCAGCAGCAGCACCAGAGG
TTAGCTCAATTATTACTCATCTTATCCCACATTAGGCATATGAGTAACAAAGGGATGGAACATCTTTATA
GTATGAAGTGCAAGAATGTCGTGCCACTCTATGATCTGTTGTTAGAAATGTTAGACGCCCATAGGCTACA
TGCGCCAACTTCTCGTGGAGGGGCATCCGTTGAAGAAACAGACCAAAGCCATTTGGCCACTGCAGGTTCT
ACTTCATCGCATTCCTTGCAAAAGTATTACATAACGGGTGAAGCAGAAGGTTTCCCTGCCACAGTTGGTG
ATGGAGCAGGCTTAATAAATGCTAGCCATTTAGATGGCGAGGACGTAGCGATGGCGCATGCTGATGCGCT
AGATGATTTTGATTTAGACATGTTGGGGGATGGTGATTCACCTGGTCCAGGATTTACTCCCCACGACTCC
GCCCCCTACGGTGCTCTAGATATGGCCGACTTCGAATTTGAACAAATGTTTACCGATGCACTTGGAATTG
ACGAGTACGGTGGGTAAGGGCCCATCCTGAGACCAGACCAATAAAAAACGCCCGGCGGCAACCGAGCGTT
CTGAACAAATCCAGATGGAGTTCTGAGGTCATTACTGGATCTATCAACAGGAGTCCAAGCGAGCTCGATA
TCAAATTACGCCCCGCCCTGCCACTCATCGCAGTACTGTTGTAATTCATTAAGCATTCTGCCGACATGGA
AGCCATCACAAACGGCATGATGAACCTGAATCGCCAGCGGCATCAGCACCTTGTCGCCTTGCGTATAATA
TTTGCCCATGGTGAAAACGGGGGCGAAGAAGTTGTCCATATTGGCCACGTTTAAATCAAAACTGGTGAAA
CTCACCCAGGGATTGGCTGAAACGAAAAACATATTCTCAATAAACCCTTTAGGGAAATAGGCCAGGTTTT
CACCGTAACACGCCACATCTTGCGAATATATGTGTAGAAACTGCCGGAAATCGTCGTGGTATTCACTCCA
GAGCGATGAAAACGTTTCAGTTTGCTCATGGAAAACGGTGTAACAAGGGTGAACACTATCCCATATCACC
AGCTCACCGTCTTTCATTGCCATACGAAATTCCGGATGAGCATTCATCAGGCGGGCAAGAATGTGAATAA
AGGCCGGATAAAACTTGTGCTTATTTTTCTTTACGGTCTTTAAAAAGGCCGTAATATCCAGCTGAACGGT
CTGGTTATAGGTACATTGAGCAACTGACTGAAATGCCTCAAAATGTTCTTTACGATGCCATTGGGATATA
TCAACGGTGGTATATCCAGTGATTTTTTTCTCCATTTTAGCTTCCTTAGCTCCTGAAAATCTCGATAACT
CAAAAAATACGCCCGGTAGTGATCTTATTTCATTATGGTGAAAGTTGGAACCTCTTACGTGCCCGATCAA
TCATGACCAAAATCCCTTAACGTGAGTTTTCGTTCCACTGAGCGTCAGACCCCGTAGAAAAGATCAAAGG
ATCTTCTTGAGATCCTTTTTTTCTGCGCGTAATCTGCTGCTTGCAAACAAAAAAACCACCGCTACCAGCG
GTGGTTTGTTTGCCGGATCAAGAGCTACCAACTCTTTTTCCGAAGGTAACTGGCTTCAGCAGAGCGCAGA
TACCAAATACTGTTCTTCTAGTGTAGCCGTAGTTAGGCCACCACTTCAAGAACTCTGTAGCACCGCCTAC
ATACCTCGCTCTGCTAATCCTGTTACCAGTGGCTGCTGCCAGTGGCGATAAGTCGTGTCTTACCGGGTTG
GACTCAAGACGATAGTTACCGGATAAGGCGCAGCGGTCGGGCTGAACGGGGGGTTCGTGCACACAGCCCA
GCTTGGAGCGAACGACCTACACCGAACTGAGATACCTACAGCGTGAGCTATGAGAAAGCGCCACGCTTCC
CGAAGGGAGAAAGGCGGACAGGTATCCGGTAAGCGGCAGGGTCGGAACAGGAGAGCGCACGAGGGAGCTT
CCAGGGGGAAACGCCTGGTATCTTTATAGTCCTGTCGGGTTTCGCCACCTCTGACTTGAGCGTCGATTTT
TGTGATGCTCGTCAGGGGGGCGGAGCCTATGGAAAAACGCCAGCAACGCGGCCTTTTTACGGTTCCTGGC
CTTTTGCTGGCCTTTTGCTCACATGTTCTTTCCTGCGTTATCCCCTGATTCTGTGGATAACC
